>Addgene plasmid #100410 | pCMV_mEm_4GS_LF82_044 | addgene full sequence | sequence record 209747 | Addgene NGS Result
CTGCAAGGCGATTAAGTTGGGTAACGCCAGGGTTTTCCCAGTCACGACGTTGTAAAACGACGGCCAGTGA
GTTCGAGCTTGCATGCCTGCAGGTCGTTACATAACTTACGGTAAATGGCCCGCCTGGCTGACCGCCCAAC
GACCCCCGCCCATTGACGTCAATAATGACGTATGTTCCCATAGTAACGCCAATAGGGACTTTCCATTGAC
GTCAATGGGTGGAGTATTTACGGTAAACTGCCCACTTGGCAGTACATCAAGTGTATCATATGCCAAGTAC
GCCCCCTATTGACGTCAATGACGGTAAATGGCCCGCCTGGCATTATGCCCAGTACATGACCTTATGGGAC
TTTCCTACTTGGCAGTACATCTACGTATTAGTCATCGCTATTACCATGGTGATGCGGTTTTGGCAGTACA
TCAATGGGCGTGGATAGCGGTTTGACTCACGGGGATTTCCAAGTCTCCACCCCATTGACGTCAATGGGAG
TTTGTTTTGGCACCAAAATCAACGGGACTTTCCAAAATGTCGTAACAACTCCGCCCCATTGACGCAAATG
GGCGGTAGGCGTGTACGGTGGGAGGTCTATATAAGCAGAGCTCGTTTAGTGAACCGTCAGATCGCCTGGA
GACGCCATCCACGCTGTTTTGACCTCCATAGAAGACACCGGGACCGATCCAGCCTCCGGACTCTAGAGGA
TCCGGTACTAGAGGAACTGAAAAACCAGAAAGTTAACTGGTAAGTTTAGTCTTTTTGTCTTTTATTTCAG
GTCCCGGATCCGGTGGTGGTGCAAATCAAAGAACTGCTCCTCAGTGGATGTTGCCTTTACTTCTAGGCCT
GTACGGAAGTGTTACTTCTGCTCTAAAAGCTGCGGAATTGTACCCGCGGGCCCACCATGGTGAGCAAGGG
CGAGGAGCTGTTCACCGGGGTGGTGCCCATCCTGGTCGAGCTGGACGGCGACGTAAACGGCCACAAGTTC
AGCGTGTCCGGCGAGGGCGAGGGCGATGCCACCTACGGCAAGCTGACCCTGAAGTTCATCTGCACCACCG
GCAAGCTGCCCGTGCCCTGGCCCACCCTCGTGACCACCTTGACCTACGGCGTGCAGTGCTTCGCCCGCTA
CCCCGACCACATGAAGCAGCACGACTTCTTCAAGTCCGCCATGCCCGAAGGCTACGTCCAGGAGCGCACC
ATCTTCTTCAAGGACGACGGCAACTACAAGACCCGCGCCGAGGTGAAGTTCGAGGGCGACACCCTGGTGA
ACCGCATCGAGCTGAAGGGCATCGACTTCAAGGAGGACGGCAACATCCTGGGGCACAAGCTGGAGTACAA
CTACAACAGCCACAAGGTCTATATCACCGCCGACAAGCAGAAGAACGGCATCAAGGTGAACTTCAAGACC
CGCCACAACATCGAGGACGGCAGCGTGCAGCTCGCCGACCACTACCAGCAGAACACCCCCATCGGCGACG
GCCCCGTGCTGCTGCCCGACAACCACTACCTGAGCACCCAGTCCAAGCTGAGCAAAGACCCCAACGAGAA
GCGCGATCACATGGTCCTGCTGGAGTTCGTGACCGCCGCCGGGATCACTCTCGGCATGGACGAGCTGTAC
AAGCGAATTGGTGGAGGGGGCGGTTCCGGTGGCGGAGGTTCCCGAATTCGTCGACGGAGATCTGATATGT
TGATTTTTATTTTAAATTGCGTGGCGGTTCAGAGCGGATATATATATCACCATACCATCATCTGTTTTTC
TGAAGTTCAGATTAGTTTTAACACACTGTTTTCCATCTTCGTTGATTACAACAGTCTTTTTAATGTATTT
ACGAATGGCATCATTCGACGTTCTAACGGATTTAGTCGATGGTGGGGTAATTGAATCGGTACCCTCGAGA
AGCTTGCGGCCGCGGGGATCCAGACATGATAAGATACATTGATGAGTTTGGACAAACCACAACTAGAATG
CAGTGAAAAAAATGCTTTATTTGTGAAATTTGTGATGCTATTGCTTTATTTGTAACCATTATAAGCTGCA
ATAAACAAGTTAACAACAACAATTGCATTCATTTTATGTTTCAGGTTCAGGGGGAGGTGTGGGAGGTTTT
TTCGGATCCTCTAGAGTCGATCTGCAGGCATGCTAGCTTGGCGTAATCATGGTCATAGCTGTTTCCTGTG
TGAAATTGTTATCCGCTCACAATTCCACACAACATACGAGCCGGAAGCATAAAGTGTAAAGCCTGGGGTG
CCTAATGAGTGAGCTAACTCACATTAATTGCGTTGCGCTCACTGCCCGCTTTCCAGTCGGGAAACCTGTC
GTGCCAGCTGCATTAATGAATCGGCCAACGCGCGGGGAGAGGCGGTTTGCGTATTGGGCGCTCTTCCGCT
TCCTCGCTCACTGACTCGCTGCGCTCGGTCGTTCGGCTGCGGCGAGCGGTATCAGCTCACTCAAAGGCGG
TAATACGGTTATCCACAGAATCAGGGGATAACGCAGGAAAGAACATGTGAGCAAAAGGCCAGCAAAAGGC
CAGGAACCGTAAAAAGGCCGCGTTGCTGGCGTTTTTCCATAGGCTCCGCCCCCCTGACGAGCATCACAAA
AATCGACGCTCAAGTCAGAGGTGGCGAAACCCGACAGGACTATAAAGATACCAGGCGTTTCCCCCTGGAA
GCTCCCTCGTGCGCTCTCCTGTTCCGACCCTGCCGCTTACCGGATACCTGTCCGCCTTTCTCCCTTCGGG
AAGCGTGGCGCTTTCTCATAGCTCACGCTGTAGGTATCTCAGTTCGGTGTAGGTCGTTCGCTCCAAGCTG
GGCTGTGTGCACGAACCCCCCGTTCAGCCCGACCGCTGCGCCTTATCCGGTAACTATCGTCTTGAGTCCA
ACCCGGTAAGACACGACTTATCGCCACTGGCAGCAGCCACTGGTAACAGGATTAGCAGAGCGAGGTATGT
AGGCGGTGCTACAGAGTTCTTGAAGTGGTGGCCTAACTACGGCTACACTAGAAGAACAGTATTTGGTATC
TGCGCTCTGCTGAAGCCAGTTACCTTCGGAAAAAGAGTTGGTAGCTCTTGATCCGGCAAACAAACCACCG
CTGGTAGCGGTGGTTTTTTTGTTTGCAAGCAGCAGATTACGCGCAGAAAAAAAGGATCTCAAGAAGATCC
TTTGATCTTTTCTACGGGGTCTGACGCTCAGTGGAACGAAAACTCACGTTAAGGGATTTTGGTCATGAGA
TTATCAAAAAGGATCTTCACCTAGATCCTTTTAAATTAAAAATGAAGTTTTAAATCAATCTAAAGTATAT
ATGAGTAAACTTGGTCTGACAGTTACCAATGCTTAATCAGTGAGGCACCTATCTCAGCGATCTGTCTATT
TCGTTCATCCATAGTTGCCTGACTCCCCGTCGTGTAGATAACTACGATACGGGAGGGCTTACCATCTGGC
CCCAGTGCTGCAATGATACCGCGAGACCCACGCTCACCGGCTCCAGATTTATCAGCAATAAACCAGCCAG
CCGGAAGGGCCGAGCGCAGAAGTGGTCCTGCAACTTTATCCGCCTCCATCCAGTCTATTAATTGTTGCCG
GGAAGCTAGAGTAAGTAGTTCGCCAGTTAATAGTTTGCGCAACGTTGTTGCCATTGCTACAGGCATCGTG
GTGTCACGCTCGTCGTTTGGTATGGCTTCATTCAGCTCCGGTTCCCAACGATCAAGGCGAGTTACATGAT
CCCCCATGTTGTGCAAAAAAGCGGTTAGCTCCTTCGGTCCTCCGATCGTTGTCAGAAGTAAGTTGGCCGC
AGTGTTATCACTCATGGTTATGGCAGCACTGCATAATTCTCTTACTGTCATGCCATCCGTAAGATGCTTT
TCTGTGACTGGTGAGTACTCAACCAAGTCATTCTGAGAATAGTGTATGCGGCGACCGAGTTGCTCTTGCC
CGGCGTCAATACGGGATAATACCGCGCCACATAGCAGAACTTTAAAAGTGCTCATCATTGGAAAACGTTC
TTCGGGGCGAAAACTCTCAAGGATCTTACCGCTGTTGAGATCCAGTTCGATGTAACCCACTCGTGCACCC
AACTGATCTTCAGCATCTTTTACTTTCACCAGCGTTTCTGGGTGAGCAAAAACAGGAAGGCAAAATGCCG
CAAAAAAGGGAATAAGGGCGACACGGAAATGTTGAATACTCATACTCTTCCTTTTTCAATATTATTGAAG
CATTTATCAGGGTTATTGTCTCATGAGCGGATACATATTTGAATGTATTTAGAAAAATAAACAAATAGGG
GTTCCGCGCACATTTCCCCGAAAAGTGCCACCTGACGTCTAAGAAACCATTATTATCATGACATTAACCT
ATAAAAATAGGCGTATCACGAGGCCCTTTCGTCTCGCGCGTTTCGGTGATGACGGTGAAAACCTCTGACA
CATGCAGCTCCCGGAGACGGTCACAGCTTGTCTGTAAGCGGATGCCGGGAGCAGACAAGCCCGTCAGGGC
GCGTCAGCGGGTGTTGGCGGGTGTCGGGGCTGGCTTAACTATGCGGCATCAGAGCAGATTGTACTGAGAG
TGCACCATATGCGGTGTGAAATACCGCACAGATGCGTAAGGAGAAAATACCGCATCAGGCGCCATTCGCC
ATTCAGGCTGCGCAACTGTTGGGAAGGGCGATCGGTGCGGGCCTCTTCGCTATTACGCCAGCTGGCGAAA
GGGGGATGTG
Features (pLannotate 1.2.2; 16 found; start..end, strand, type, name):
     76..96      -  misc_feature   MCS (fragment): pUC18/19 multiple cloning site
     95..398     +  enhancer       CMV enhancer: human cytomegalovirus immediate early enhancer
    399..602     +  promoter       CMV promoter: human cytomegalovirus (CMV) immediate early promoter
    740..836     +  intron         SV40 intron: modified SV40 intron with splice donor and acceptor sites
    897..1613    +  CDS            mEmerald: mEmerald is a basic (constitutively fluorescent) green fluorescent protein published in 1998, derived from Aequorea victoria. It is reported to be a very rapidly-maturing monomer with moderate acid sensitivity.
   1907..2041    -  polyA_signal   SV40 poly(A) signal: SV40 polyadenylation signal
   2176..2192    -  protein_bind   lac operator: The lac repressor binds to the lac operator to inhibit transcription in E. coli. This inhibition can be relieved by adding lactose or isopropyl-β-D-thiogalactopyranoside (IPTG). lac repressor encoded by lacI
   2200..2230    -  promoter       lac promoter: promoter for the E. coli lac operon
   2245..2266    -  protein_bind   CAP binding site: CAP binding activates transcription in the presence of cAMP. E. coli catabolite activator protein
   2279..2371    -  CDS            lacI (fragment): lac repressor; lacI; The lac repressor binds to the lac operator to inhibit transcription in E. coli. This inhibition can be relieved by adding lactose or isopropyl-β-D-thiogalactopyranoside (IPTG).
   2554..3142    -  rep_origin     ori: high-copy-number ColE1/pMB1/pBR322/pUC origin of replication
   3313..4173    -  CDS            AmpR: β-lactamase; bla; confers resistance to ampicillin, carbenicillin, and related antibiotics
   4174..4278    -  promoter       AmpR promoter: bla
   4373..4408    +  CDS            rop (fragment): Rop protein, which maintains plasmids at low copy number; rop
   4510..4609    +  misc_feature   bom (fragment): basis of mobility region from pBR322
   4615..70      -  CDS            lacZα (fragment) (across the origin): LacZα fragment of β-galactosidase; lacZ fragment
