[The description below was written by a language model from this plasmid's Addgene catalogue record and pLannotate feature annotations shown in this document.]
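Description:
pCMV_mEm_4GS_LF82_044 is a mammalian expression plasmid built on a pCMV backbone to produce an Escherichia coli LF82 open reading frame, LF82_044, as a fusion to the green fluorescent protein mEmerald. In bacteria it is maintained through a high-copy ColE1/pUC-type origin and selected with ampicillin via the β-lactamase gene under its own promoter. The annotation also picks up leftover pUC/pBR322-derived backbone fragments (partial lacZα, lac promoter and operator, CAP site, and pieces of lacI, rop and bom), which are cloning-vector remnants rather than functional parts of the expression unit. No mammalian selection marker is annotated, which fits transient expression.

The expression cassette runs from the human cytomegalovirus immediate-early enhancer and promoter through a modified SV40 intron, which supplies splice sites that generally improve mRNA processing and expression, into the mEmerald coding sequence, and ends at an SV40 polyadenylation signal. The 198 bp LF82_044 insert, introduced by ligation-independent cloning, is not annotated separately in the feature table. It presumably occupies the gap between the end of mEmerald and the poly(A) signal, consistent with mEmerald being an N-terminal tag carried on the backbone. The "4GS" in the name suggests a glycine-serine linker between the two, although the record does not describe it explicitly.

The plasmid belongs to a collection made for an imaging-based screen in which candidate bacterial effector proteins were expressed exogenously in HeLa cells. The fluorescent tag allows localisation of the bacterial protein and identification of expressing cells when scoring cellular phenotypes.
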