Addgene plasmid #100410: pCMV_mEm_4GS_LF82_044
Purpose: Mammalian expression of E. coli LF82_044 CDS fused to mEmerald
Depositing lab: Alan Huett. Depositing organization: University of Nottingham. Publication: A multi-phenotypic imaging screen to identify bacterial effectors by exogenous expression in a HeLa cell line. Collins A, Huett A. Sci Data. 2018 May 15;5:180081. doi: 10.1038/sdata.2018.81. PubMed 29762554.
Backbone
  Vector backbone: pCMV
  Backbone size w/o insert (bp): 4502
  Vector type: Mammalian Expression
Growth in bacteria
  Bacterial resistance: Ampicillin, 100 μg/mL
  Growth temperature: 37°C
  Growth strain: XL1 Blue
  Copy number: High Copy
Gene/Insert
  Gene/Insert name: LF82_044
  Insert size (bp): 198
  Promoter: CMV
  Tag / fusion protein: mEmerald (N terminal on backbone)
  Cloning method: Ligation Independent Cloning
  Sequencing primers: 5′ ACTTCTGCTCTAAAAGCTGCGG; 3′ CACTGCATTCTAGTTGTGGTTTGTC
Terms and licenses: Academic/Nonprofit Terms; Industry Terms: Not Available to Industry
How to cite: pCMV_mEm_4GS_LF82_044 was a gift from Alan Huett (Addgene plasmid # 100410 ; http://n2t.net/addgene:100410 ; RRID:Addgene_100410)
