>Addgene plasmid #100410 | pCMV_mEm_4GS_LF82_044 | depositor partial sequence | sequence record 183729 | Sequence across LF82 gene insert region
CTCGGCATGGACGAGCTGTACAAGCGAATTGGTGGAGGGGGCGGTTCCGGTGGCGGAGGTTCCCGAATTC
GTCGACGGAGATCTGATATGTTGATTTTTATTTTAAATTGCGTGGCGGTTCAGAGCGGATATATATATCA
CCATACCATCATCTGTTTTTCTGAAGTTCAGATTAGTTTTAACACACTGTTTTCCATCTTCGTTGATTAC
AACAGTCTTTTTAATGTATTTACGAATGGCATCATTCGACGTTCTAACGGATTTAGTCGATGGTGGGGTA
ATTGAATCGGTACCCTCGAGAAGCTTGCGGCCGCGGGGATCCAGACATGATAAGATACATTGATGAGTTT
GGACAAACCACAACTAGAATGCAGTGAAAAAAATGCTTTATTTGTGAAATTTGTGATGCTATTGCTTTAT
TTGTAACCATTATAAGCTGCAATAAACAAGTTAACAACAACAATTGCATTCATTTTATGTTTCAGGTTCA
GGGGGAGGTGTGGGAGGTTTTTTCGGATCCTCTAGAGTCGATCTGCAGGCATGCTAGCTTGGCGTAATCA
TGGTCATAGCTGTTTCCTGTGTGAAATTGTTATCCGCTCACAATTCCACACAACATACGAGCCGGAAGCA
TAAAGTGTAAAGCCTGGGGTGCCTAATGAGTGAGCTAACTCACATTAATTGCGTTGCGCTCACTGCCCGC
TTTCCAGTCGGGAAACCTGTCGTGCCAGCTGCATTAATGAATCGGCCAACGCGCGGGGAGAGGCGGTTTG
CGTATTGGGCGCTCTTCCGCTTCCTCGCTCACTGACTCGCTGCGCTCGGTCGTTCGGCTGCGGCGAGCGG
TATCAGCTCACTCAAAGGCGGTAATACGGTTATCCACAGAATCAGGGGATAACGCAGGAAAGAACATGTG
AGCAAAAGGCCAGCAAAANGCCAGGAACCGTAAAAAGGCCGCGTTGCTGGCGTTTTTCCATAGGCTCCGC
CCCCCTGACGAGCATCACNAAAAATCGACGCTCAAGTCAN
